>Addgene plasmid #71229 | Reb_83 aka PAS624 | addgene partial sequence | sequence record 139016 | T7 5'-TAATACGACTCACTATAGGG-3'
GTACACACTTTAAATTAATTCAAAACAAGGAGCTCAAAATGGCGACTACTACTTCTACTGCTGATGTAGG
CAACACAACTGACATCGTAAATAGCCAAATTACTGATTCAGTAACACAAACTAACACAATGGTTCTTGGT
TCTACTCCAGCACAAATCATGACAAATTTAATGCAAATGAGCGCACAAGCTAATGCTTTAGCAATGCAAA
ATGCTGTTGTTGGTCAAAAACAAACAAATATGCTATCAGATGCAGCAACCACTCAAGGCTTATCTATTAT
GTATACGCTTTCAGCTGCTTCAGGTGGTCAAGCAGTCAGTACTGTTGACAATTCAACTGACATGGCTGGA
CTGATTGATGCGCTTGGCGTTGATAAAGCATAAGTATTAAAAATAGATTATTTATAAAACACCGTAAGAT
AAAATCTTACGATTTAAAACCCAGACAAAGTAAGGAATAAAAAATGAGTAATGTAAATTCACAAATTACA
GATTCAGTAACACAAACAAACACTAAAATATTAGGTGAAATGCCTGCGTTTACCACTGGAAGCTTAATGC
AAATGGCAACACAAGCTGCTGGCTTATCTATACAAAACTCTGTAACCAATCAGCAACAATCTAATATGCT
TCATCAGGCATCAACCACTCAAGGTATGAGTATTCTATATTCTGTTGACACGGCAGCTAATGCTCAAGCC
ATTGGTTCAGTGAACCGTTCTAATGACACAAGCCGTTTAACTGATGCCCTTGCTGTTATTAAAGCCGCTA
AAAATGGTTAATGCTTATTTCGATATGCTAAAATAATGCCAATCAGATAAATTGGCTAAATTAAAGTATG
ATAAGCGAAATAAAATCATTTAAAGTAGATAAAAATCATCAGAGACGGTTAATTGTTCTCGTGGGGGAAG
AAAGCTGGGGTTAGGAAGTATACGTTGATTTGTATTATTGAGTTTCTCCTCAACGCATAACGTATTACTT
CCTGACCCAACGCTATCGTTTTCCTTATTTTATTTTTTTATTTTGCTTTTTGA
