>Addgene plasmid #71229 | Reb_83 aka PAS624 | addgene partial sequence | sequence record 139017 | T7term 5'-GCTAGTTATTGCTCAGCGG-3'
TGGTGGTGGTGGTGCTCGAGTTAGCCTCGTGGAAAGTTTTTCACTAAGTTTTGTGTCATCTCATTAAATT
TACTGAGATTAGCCACTTCAGCATCTCGATTACTGCTAATGGATTTCATGATTCCTTCCCATATTTTAAT
TTGAGGTTCGTTGTCGATTGCGGCAGCTTCAGCCATTTTTTGCATAGCAAGTGCTAGCACCGTATTTGAT
GTTGTTTCAAAGCCAGAATGCATAGCCAGTTCATTTTGCACAGCGCTAGCGGCAGCCATTGAAACAATAT
CATAAGCACCTTGAGAGGCGACATTATTTTTAGGATCCATCATCCGTTGATTGATATCTTCTGAGAAATG
TTCTATATCCGCCATTTACAAGATTATCCCATCATTTTCATAATACGTTCACAGGCAACAGAAGTGACGG
CTTGACCGATTTGATTTAACTGTTGAGAGCTTGATTGAGCATTTTGAATAGCTAAATTAGCGGTTGAAGC
AACGCCTTGATACAGCACACCCATTGCTTGAGCTGGTGCCATACCTATAACATTCATCATATTTGAAGTG
ACAGAATCGGTCACTTGTGGATTCACATAAAGATTGGGTGTTATTGCATTATCTGCCATAGTTTGAAGCT
CTAGTTAAAATGGATTGATATCAAAAAGCAAAATAAAAAAATAAAATAAGGAAAACGATAGCGTTGGGTC
AGGAAGTAATACGTTATGCGTTGAGGAGAAACTCAATAATACAAATCAACGTATACTTCCTAACCCCAGC
TTTCTTCCCCCACGAGAACAATTAACCGTCTCTGATGATTTTTATCTACTTTA
