>Addgene plasmid #71229 | Reb_83 aka PAS624 | depositor partial sequence | sequence record 146036 | Reb insert
CCATTAGAGGGTGACTGGGATCTGGGGCGCTCTCCATTAGGGGACTCCGGCAGTAGGACGCAGCCCAGTA
GTAGGTTGAGGCCGTTGAGCACCGCCGCCGCAAGGAATGGTGCATGCAAGGAGATGGCGCCCAACAGTCC
CCCGGCCACGGGGCCTGCCACCATACCCACGCCGAAACAAGCGCTCATGAGCCCGAAGTGGCGAGCCCGA
TCTTCCCCATCGGTGATGTCGGCGATATAGGCGCCAGCAACCGCACCTGTGGCGCCGGTGATGCCGGCCA
CGATGCGTCCGGCGTAGAGGATCGAGATCTCGATCCCGCGAAATTAATACGACTCACTATAGGGGAATTG
TGAGCGGATAACAATTCCCCTCTAGAGAATCAGTACACACTTTAAATTAATTCAAAACAAGGAGCTCAAA
ATGGCGACTACTACTTCTACTGCTGATGTAGGCAACACAACTGACATCGTAAATAGCCAAATTACTGATT
CAGTAACACAAACTAACACAATGGTTCTTGGTTCTACTCCAGCACAAATCATGACAAATTTAATGCAAAT
GAGCGCACAAGCTAATGCTTTAGCAATGCAAAATGCTGTTGTTGGTCAAAAACAAACAAATATGCTATCA
GATGCAGCAACCACTCAAGGCTTATCTATTATGTATACGCTTTCAGCTGCTTCAGATGGTCAAGCAGTCA
GTACTGTTGACAATTCAACTGACATGGCTGGACTGATTGATGCGCTTGGCGTTGATAAAGCATAAGTATT
AAAAATAGATTATTTATAAAACACCGTAAGATAAAATCTTACGATTTAAAACCCAGACAAAGTAAGGAAT
AAAAAATGAGTAATGTAAATTCACAAATTACAGATTCAGTAACACAAACAAACACTAAAATATTAGGTGA
AATGCCTGCGTTTACCACTGGAAGCTTAATGCAAATGGCAACACAAGCTGCTGGCTTATCTATACAAAAC
TCTGTAACCAATCAGCAACAATCTAATATGCTTCATCAGGCATCAACCACTCAAGGTATGAGTATTCTAT
ATTCTGTTGACACGGCAGCTAATGCTCAAGCCATTGGTTCAGTGAACCGTTCTAATGACACAAGCCGTTT
AACTGATGCCCTTGCTGTTATTAAAGCCGCTAAAAATGGTTAATGCTTATTTCGATATGCTAAAATAATG
CCAATCAGATAAATTGGCTAAATTAAAGTATGATAAGCGAAATAAAATCATTTAAAGTAGATAAAAATCA
TCAGAGACGGTTAATTGTTCTCGTGGGGGAAGAAAGCTGGGGTTAGGAAGTATACGTTGATTTGTATTAT
TGAGTTTCTCCTCAACGCATAACGTATTACTTCCTGACCCAACGCTATCGTTTTCCTTATTTTATTTTTT
TATTTTGCTTTTTGATATCAATCCATTTTAACTAGAGCTTCAAACTATGGCAGATAATGCAATAACACCC
AATCTTTATGTGAATCCACAAGTGACCGATTCTGTCACTTCAAATATGATGAATGTTATAGGTATGGCAC
CAGCTCAAGCAATGGGTGTGCTGTATCAAGGCGTTGCTTCAACCGCTAATTTAGCTATTCAAAATGCTCA
ATCAAGCTCTCAACAGTTAAATCAAATCGGTCAAGCCGTCACTTCTGTTGCCTGTGAACGTATTATGAAA
ATGATGGGATAATCTTGTAAATGGCGGATATAGAACATTTCTCAGAAGATATCAATCAACGGATGATGGA
TCCTAAAAATAATGTCGCCTCTCAAGGTGCTTATGATATTGTTTCAATGGCTGCCGCTAGCGCTGTGCAA
AATGAACTGGCTATGCATTCTGGCTTTGAAACAACATCAAATACGGTGCTAGCACTTGCTATGCAAAAAA
TGGCTGAAGCTGCCGCAATCGACAACGAACCTCAAATTAAAATATGGGAAGGAATCATGAAATCCATTAG
CAGTAATCGAGATGCTGAAGTGGCTAATCTCAGTAAATTTAATGAGATGACACAAAACTTAGTGAAAAAC
TTTCCACGAGGCTAACTCGAGCACCACCACCACCACCACTGAGATCCGGCTGCTAACAAAGCCCGAAAGG
AAGCTGAGTTGGCTGCTGCCACCGCTGAGCAATAACTAGCATAACCCCTTGGGGCCTCTAAACGGGTCTT
GAGGGGTTTTTTGCTGAAAGGAGGAACTATATCCGGATTGGCGAATGGG
[124 nt withheld, positions 2220-2343]
C
[91 nt withheld, positions 2345-2435]
A
[49 nt withheld, positions 2437-2485]
CCTTTGACGTTGGAGTCCACGTTCTTT
[37 nt withheld, positions 2513-2549]
ACCCTATCTCGGTCTATTCTTTTGATTTATAAGGGATTTTGCCGATTTCGGCCTATTGGTTAAAAAATGA
GCTGATTTAACAAAAATTTAACGCGAATTTTAAACAAAATATTAACGCTTACAATTTAGGTGGCACTTTT
CGGGGAAAATGTGCGCGGAACCCCTATTTGTTTATTTTTTTCTAAAATACATTCAAAATATGTATCCGCT
CATGAATTAATTTCTTAGAAAAAACTCATCGAGCAATCAAAATGAAAACTGCAATTTTATTCATATCAGG
ATTATCAATACCCATATTTTTTGAAAAAAGCCGTTTCTGTAATGAAGGAGAAAACTCACCGAGGCAGTTC
CATAGGATGGGCAGATCCTGGTATCGGTCTGGCGATTCCCGACTCGTCCAACATCAATACAACTATTAAT
TTCCCCCTCGTCAAAATAAAGGGTATCAGTGAAAATCACCATGAGTGACGACTGAATCCGGTGAAAATGG
CAAAAGTTTTATGCATTTCTTTTTCCAGACTTGGTCACCAGGCCCGGCACATA
