[The description below was written by a language model from this plasmid's Addgene catalogue record.]
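Description:
Reb_83 (also called PAS624) is a bacterial expression plasmid built on the pETM11 backbone, a pET-family vector. It is propagated in E. coli under kanamycin selection and is listed as high copy. The record gives no feature table, so the promoter is not explicitly stated. However, the listed sequencing primers (T7 and T7 terminator) are consistent with the insert sitting between a T7 promoter and T7 terminator, as is usual for pET-type vectors, in which case expression would require a host supplying T7 RNA polymerase. The insert was cloned by restriction enzymes between XbaI and NheI sites, and the record does not say whether those sites survive. No tag or fusion partner is attached.

The payload is an approximately 1.75 kb Reb locus, the gene cluster encoding R bodies (refractile bodies). These are protein polymers that form coiled ribbons and can extend into long needle-like structures. This construct is a variant of a parent plasmid, Reb_1, and differs by two substitutions in RebA, G53A and D89G. The associated publication describes R bodies as a tunable protein piston that breaks membranes to release encapsulated cargo, so the plasmid most likely serves as a mutant for studying or engineering altered extension behaviour, although the record does not state the specific phenotype of these mutations. A depositor note says the plasmid was originally reported to carry a C-terminal frameshift in RebB, but the repository's quality control sequencing did not find the frameshift and shows the complete RebB gene.
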