Addgene plasmid #71229: Reb_83 aka PAS624
Purpose: Reb_1 with RebA(G53A, D89G)
Depositing lab: Pamela Silver. Depositing organization: Harvard Medical School. Publication: A Tunable Protein Piston That Breaks Membranes to Release Encapsulated Cargo. Polka JK, Silver PA. ACS Synth Biol. 2016 Feb 3. 10.1021/acssynbio.5b00237 PubMed 26814170.
Backbone
  Vector backbone: pETM11
  Vector type: Bacterial Expression
Growth in bacteria
  Bacterial resistance: Kanamycin, 50 μg/mL
  Growth temperature: 37°C
  Growth strain: DH5alpha
  Copy number: High Copy
Gene/Insert
  Gene/Insert name: Reb locus (alt names: R body; Refractile bodies)
  Insert size (bp): 1750
  Mutation: RebA(G53A, D89G)
  GenBank ID: NC_005915.1
  Tag / fusion protein: none
  Cloning method: Restriction Enzyme; 5′ cloning site XbaI (unknown if destroyed); 3′ cloning site NheI (unknown if destroyed)
  Sequencing primers: 5′ T7; 3′ T7term
Terms and licenses: Academic/Nonprofit Terms; Industry Terms: Not Available to Industry
Depositor comments: Please note-This plasmid was originally reported to have a C-terminal frameshift mutation in RebB (Polka et al ACS Synth Biol. 2016).. Addgene's quality control sequences indicate that the frameshift mutation is not present and the plasmid contains the entire RebB gene.
How to cite: Reb_83 aka PAS624 was a gift from Pamela Silver (Addgene plasmid # 71229 ; http://n2t.net/addgene:71229 ; RRID:Addgene_71229)
